Addgene plasmid #18816: SV40 basal promoter-LacZ
Depositing lab: Connie Cepko. Depositing organization: Harvard Medical School. Publication: A core paired-type and POU homeodomain-containing transcription factor program drives retinal bipolar cell gene expression. Kim DS, Matsuda T, Cepko CL. J Neurosci. 2008 Jul 30. 28(31):7748-64. 10.1523/JNEUROSCI.0397-08.2008 PubMed 18667607.
Backbone
  Vector backbone: pCAGEN
  Vector type: Mammalian Expression
Growth in bacteria
  Bacterial resistance: Ampicillin, 100 μg/mL
  Growth temperature: 37°C
  Growth strain: DH5alpha
  Copy number: High Copy
Gene/Insert
  Gene/Insert name: SV40 basal promoter-LacZ
  Cloning method: Restriction Enzyme
  Sequencing primers: 5′ n/a
Terms and licenses: Academic/Nonprofit Terms; Industry Terms: Not Available to Industry
Depositor comments: also known as 8141_12051_gl3p_LacZ_1SalIXhoI1, Kim, D.S., Matsuda, T., and Cepko, C.L. (2008) A core paired-type and POU homeodomain-containing transcription factor program drives retinal bipolar cell gene expression. J. Neurosci. In press.
How to cite: SV40 basal promoter-LacZ was a gift from Connie Cepko (Addgene plasmid # 18816 ; http://n2t.net/addgene:18816 ; RRID:Addgene_18816)
