[The description below was written by a language model from this plasmid's Addgene catalogue record.]
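Description:
SV40 basal promoter-LacZ is a mammalian expression-type reporter plasmid built on the pCAGEN backbone. It is propagated in E. coli as a high-copy plasmid under ampicillin selection. The record gives no feature table, so the origin of replication, polyadenylation signal and other backbone elements are not itemised. It also does not say how much of the original pCAGEN expression cassette remains after the restriction-enzyme cloning that introduced the insert.

The payload, as the name indicates, is a lacZ coding sequence placed under a basal (minimal) SV40 promoter. LacZ encodes E. coli β-galactosidase, a standard reporter whose activity can be detected histochemically or by enzymatic assay. A basal SV40 promoter lacks strong enhancer activity and by itself normally drives only low-level transcription. Constructs of this design therefore usually serve as enhancer-test vectors, in which candidate cis-regulatory fragments are cloned upstream of the promoter to see whether they confer stronger or cell-type-specific reporter expression. The unmodified plasmid then acts as the baseline control.

The alternative name in the depositor comments hints at a promoter derived from a pGL3-promoter-type vector and at SalI/XhoI sites used in construction, but the record does not spell this out. The associated publication concerns the transcription factor program controlling gene expression in retinal bipolar cells, which is consistent with use of this plasmid for assaying regulatory elements in retinal cells. The record itself does not describe specific applications or delivery methods.
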