>Addgene plasmid #18816 | SV40 basal promoter-LacZ | addgene partial sequence | sequence record 24706 | LacZ-R 5'-GACAGTATCGGCCTCAGGAA-3'
CNCGCTTCGGCCCGCTTCTGGTGCCGGAAACCAGGCAAAGCGCCATTCGCCATTCAGGCTGCGCAACTGT
TGGGAAGGGCGATCGGTGCGGGCCTCTTCGCTATTACGCCAGCTGGCGAAAGGGGGATGTGCTGCAAGGC
GATTAAGTTGGGTAACGCCAGGGTTTTCCCAGTCACGACGTTGTAAAACGACGGGATCCCCGCGGCCGCT
CATGATGCACGGTCTGCGGGTACCAAGCTTTTTGCAAAAGCCTAGGCCTCCAAAAAAGCCTCCTCACTAC
TTCTGGAATAGCTCAGAGGCCGAGGCGGCCTCGGCCTCTGCATAAATAAAAAAAATTAGTCAGCGATGGG
GCGGAGAATGGGCGGAACTGGGCGGAGTTAGGGGCGGGATGGGCGGAGTTAGGGGCGGGACTATGGTTGC
TGACTAATTGAGATGCAGATCGCAGATCTCGACCCAGGTGGCACTTTTCGGGGAAATGTGCGCGGAACCC
CTATTTGTTTATTTTTCTAAATACATTCAAATATGTATCCGCTCATGAGACAATAACCCTGATAAATGCT
TCAATAATATTGAAAAAGGAAGAGTATGAGTATTCAACATTTCCGTGTCGCCCTTATTCNTTTTTTTGCG
GCATTTTGCNGTTCCTGTTTTTGCTCACCCAGAAACGCTGGTGAAAGTAAAAGATGCTGAAGATCAGTTG
GGTGCACGAGTGGGTTACATCGAACTGGATCTCANCAGCGGTAAGATCCTTGAGAGTTTTCGCCCCGAAA
ACGTTTCAATGATGACACTTTAANTTCTGCATGGGCCGNNTNCCNATNACCCGGGAAAAAANGTCGCCCN
AATATTNTNANATGAT
